Addgene plasmid #250235: AAV-hSyn-DIO-optoFGFR1-HA
Purpose: Cre-dependent AAV expressing light-activatable FGFR1 (optoFGFR1-HA) for temporally precise control of neuronal FGFR1 signaling
Depositing lab: Won Do Heo. Depositing organization: Korea Advanced Institute of Science and Technology. Publication: Dysregulation of FGFR1 signaling in the hippocampus facilitates depressive disorder. Shin J, Oh H, Park JH, Bae H, Yang CM, Lee M, Kim S, Heo WD. Exp Mol Med. 2025 Aug;57(8):1818-1836. doi: 10.1038/s12276-025-01519-9. Epub 2025 Aug 15. PubMed 40813470.
Backbone
  Vector backbone: pAAV-hSyn-DIO
  Backbone manufacturer: Heo Lab (KAIST)
  Vector type: Mammalian Expression, AAV, Cre/Lox
Growth in bacteria
  Bacterial resistance: Ampicillin, 100 μg/mL
  Growth temperature: 30°C
  Growth strain: NEB Stable
  Copy number: Unknown
Gene/Insert
  Gene/Insert name: FGFR1
  Species: H. sapiens (human)
  Entrez Gene: FGFR1 (a.k.a. BFGFR, CD331, CEK, ECCL, FGFBR, FGFR-1, FLG, FLT-2, FLT2, HBGFR, HH2, HRTFDS, KAL2, N-SAM, OGD, bFGF-R-1)
  Promoter: hSyn
  Cloning method: Restriction Enzyme; 5′ cloning site MluI (unknown if destroyed); 3′ cloning site XbaI (unknown if destroyed)
  Sequencing primers: 5′ GTAacgcgtagtgcaagtgggttttaggaccag
Terms and licenses: Academic/Nonprofit Terms; Industry Terms: Not Available to Industry
How to cite: AAV-hSyn-DIO-optoFGFR1-HA was a gift from Won Do Heo (Addgene plasmid # 250235 ; http://n2t.net/addgene:250235 ; RRID:Addgene_250235)
