[The description below was written by a language model from this plasmid's Addgene catalogue record and pLannotate feature annotations shown in this document.]
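Description:
AAV-hSyn-DIO-optoFGFR1-HA is an adeno-associated virus transfer plasmid built on a pAAV-hSyn-DIO backbone for Cre-dependent, neuron-restricted expression of a light-activatable form of human FGFR1. In bacteria it is maintained through a high-copy ColE1/pUC-type origin and selected with ampicillin via the β-lactamase gene. An f1 phage origin is also present. The expression cassette sits between AAV2 inverted terminal repeats, which allow it to be packaged into recombinant AAV. In the full 7,676-nt sequence the downstream ITR is annotated intact, whereas the upstream one is detected only as short fragments.

The human synapsin I promoter drives the cassette, followed by a double-floxed inverted open reading frame. Pairs of lox2272 and loxP sites in opposing orientation flank a coding region placed antisense to the promoter. Cre recombinase inverts this region and then excises one site of each pair, locking it in the sense orientation, so expression occurs only in Cre-positive neurons. The inverted payload is a fusion of a fragment of human FGFR1 upstream of a fragment of Arabidopsis cryptochrome 2 (CRY2), a blue-light-responsive domain whose light-induced association is commonly used to cluster and activate receptor kinases. The name indicates an HA epitope tag, though no HA feature is annotated. A WPRE and the human growth hormone polyadenylation signal follow to enhance transcript stability and processing.

The depositor's 3,509-nt sequence covers only the promoter, the upstream lox sites and the fusion coding region, and agrees with the full sequence there. The stated use is temporally precise optical control of FGFR1 signaling in neurons.
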