Features (pLannotate 1.2.2; 6 found; start..end, strand, type, name):
      1..448     +  promoter       hSyn promoter: human synapsin I promoter; confers neuron-specific expression (Kügler et al., 2003)
    467..500     +  protein_bind   lox2272: Cre-mediated recombination occurs in the 8-bp core sequence (GGATACTT). lox2272 sites are compatible with each other, but incompatible with loxP or loxN sites (Lee and Saito, 1988). Cre recombinase
    501..550     -  intron         β-globin intron (fragment): internally truncated intron from human β-globin
    551..584     +  protein_bind   loxP: Cre-mediated recombination occurs in the 8-bp core sequence (GCATACAT). Cre recombinase
    654..2147    -  CDS            CRY2 (fragment): CRY2_ARATH - Also known as PHH1 From Arabidopsis thaliana (Mouse-ear cress).
   2157..3431    -  CDS            FGFR1 (fragment): FGFR1_HUMAN - Also known as BFGFR, CEK, FGFBR, FLG, FLT2, HBGFR. Experimental evidence at protein level: Swiss-Prot protein existence level 1. Tyrosine-protein kinase that acts as cell-surface receptor for fibroblast growth factors and plays an essential role in the regulation of embryonic development, cell proliferation, differentiation and migration. Required for normal mesoderm patterning and correct axial organization during embryonic development, normal skeletogenesis and normal development of the gonadotropin-releasing hormone (GnRH) neuronal system. Phosphorylates PLCG1, FRS2, GAB1 and
>Addgene plasmid #250235 | AAV-hSyn-DIO-optoFGFR1-HA | depositor full sequence | sequence record 493850 | AAV-hSyn-DIO-optoFGFR1-HA sequence 3509 bps
AGTGCAAGTGGGTTTTAGGACCAGGATGAGGCGGGGTGGGGGTGCCTACCTGACGACCGACCCCGACCCA
CTGGACAAGCACCCAACCCCCATTCCCCAAATTGCGCATCCCCTATCAGAGAGGGGGAGGGGAAACAGGA
TGCGGCGAGGCGCGTGCGCACTGCCAGCTTCAGCACCGCGGACAGTGCCTTCGCCCCCGCCTGGCGGCGC
GCGCCACCGCCGCCTCAGCACTGAAGGCGCGCTGACGTCACTCGCCGGTCCCCCGCAAACTCCCCTTCCC
GGCCACCTTGGTCGCGTCCGCGCCGCCGCCGGCCCAGCCGGACCGCACCACGCGAGGCGCGAGATAGGGG
GGCACGGGCGCGACCATCTGCGCTGCGGCGCCGGCGACTCAGCGCTGCCTCAGTCTGCGGTGGGCAGCGG
AGGAGTCGTGTCGTGCCTGAGAGCGCAGTCTAGAGTCGACTCCGGAATAACTTCGTATAGGATACTTTAT
ACGAAGTTATGCAGAATGGTAGCTGGATTGTAGCTGCTATTAGCAATATGAAACCTCTTAATAACTTCGT
ATAGCATACATTATACGAAGTTATGGGCGGCCGCGGCGCGCCTTAAGCATAATCTGGAACATCATATGGA
TATACCGGTGGGCTGCCGCTGCCGGCAGCACCGATCATAATCTGCGCCTCCCGAGTGCGAGAGATCGCTT
TAGCCAGCAGCTCGCGTGCTGTATCTATATCAACTATAGGCTTAGCGTAATTGGTGCCCAGCTCCACCCC
GCTTGCCTTGAGCACTGTCAGTGGTGCGTCCCAAGGATGGTGAATCCACTCCGTAGGAAGTCGGGCCAGC
TCGGGGAGCCACTGTCGAATATACTCTCCTTCGGGATCATACTTAGCTCCCTGCAAGGCCGGATTGTCCA
ACCTGTCCAACTCATGGCCGTCAGGAATTGACCCGCTAATATATTGCCATCCCAGAATGTCACACTCCAA
GTCGGCGTCGAGAAGGGTATCCCAAAAGTACTTCATTCCCCATTTCCAAGGCAGGAGCAGAAACTTGACA
GCAAATGAGGACACGATTACCCGGATGCGGTTGTGCATCCAGCCTGTAGCCCAGAGCTCTCTCATGCCAG
CATCCACGAGTGGGTACCCTGTCCTTCCCTGTCTCCATGCCTTGAATTTGTCGACATCGGCGTCCCAGGG
GAAGAACCTGAGGTGGGACAACAGACTCTGCTCGTGTGTGAATGGAAAGTTGAAACATATATACCGGGAG
TATTCCCGAAGTCCGATCCCTCGCAGGAACAGATCGGCGCTTTCGGCGCCTTCGCTGTTTTTATCGCGAG
CCCAGATAATCTGTTTCATCCGAGCGCACTGAAATACATGGCGGACAGAAATCTCGCCAAAATGGAGATA
TGGAGAGAGCAAGCTAGTTGAGTTACCTACCACTTTCTTGGAGTTCTTCGCGTAGTCAATCAGTTGTTTT
TCGATGAACTCGTTAAGCAGCTTGTCGGCATTAGACCAGCCGGGGCTCCAGGCTCTAGTGAGAAGTGCAT
TGCTTGGCTTTTCTGCTTCATTTTCCAGACCGAGTTCCTCGATGGAGCAGGCCCAGATGGCCTCTGCAGC
AGCAGTAATCGGCATCAGTCTCCAGGGAGGGGGCAACATAACGGACTCTATTGACATATCCAAACATTTC
TTCCAGTAACTGTTGAAGGAGGTGAACGGTTTCCCTTTCTCGCAATAGATCTCCCATGGCTCGTACAGAA
GGTCCCCGTTGTAGCTCTGCACACTGATCCCCCGTTCCACCAGCTTCTCCTTCACAGTGTGGTCGCGCAC
CAGACTAACTGGATCGTACAGGTGGTTAAACACGACTTTCGTTGCGCCGGTCACCCTGATGCAGTCGAGG
ATGGCAGAGATGGTATTGTGTGTCTTGATCAGGGTAAGATCACTGCCCAGTGCTTTCAGTGACTGGCTAA
GATGGGCCAGACTTTGCTTCATCCACCACCTAGAGGCCCTTCCGGGATAAAACTGGCCTTCTTCTTCAGG
ACACCAAATGAAAACGGGGAAGACGGAACCCTCGTGGGCCGCGGCGGCGAGCGCGGGATTATCTTCTATT
CTCAAATCTCTCCGAAACCAGACGATGGTCTTTTTGTCCATCTTCATGGGATCCGCGCGGCGTTTGAGTC
CGCCATTGGCAAGCTGGGCTGGGTGTCGGGGCAGGCAGGGCTCCTCGGGCAGCGGCTCATGAGAGAAGAC
GGAATCCTCCCCTGAGGAGCACGTAGAGCTCCGGGTGTCGGGAAAGCTGGGGGAGTACTGGTCCAGGGGC
ATGGACAGGTCCAGGTACTCCTGGTTGGAGGTCAAGGCCACGATGCGGTCCAGGTCTTCCACCAGCTGCT
TGAAGGTGGGTCTCTGTGAGGGCACTGCATGCCAGCAGTCCCGCATCATCATGTACAGCTCGTTGGTGCA
GTTACTGGGCTTGTCCATGCGGTGACCCTCCTTCAGCAGCTTGAAAAGTTCCTCCACAGGCACACCGGGG
TATGGGGAGCCGCCCAGAGTGAAGATCTCCCACAGGAGCACCCCGAAAGACCACACATCACTCTGGTGGG
TGTAGATCCGGTCAAATAATGCCTCGGGTGCCATCCACTTCACAGGCAGTCGGCCGTTGGTTGTCTTTTT
ATAGTAGTCGATGTGGTGAATGTCCCGTGCGAGGCCAAAGTCTGCTATCTTCATCACATTGTCCTCTGTC
ACCAGGACATTCCTGGCTGCCAGGTCTCGGTGTATGCACTTCTTGGAGGCCAGATACTCCATGCCTCGGG
CCACCTGGTAGGCGCAGGACACCAGGTCCTTGGAGGAGAGCTGCTCCTCTGGGTTGTGGCTGGGGTTGTA
GCAGTATTCCAGCCCTGGGGGCCTCCGGGCCTGCAGGTACTCCCGCAGGTTGCCCTTGGAGGCATACTCC
ACGATGACATACAAGGGACCATCCTGCGTGCAGGCCCCCAGCAGGTTGATGATATTCTTATGCTTCCCGA
TCATCTTCATCATCTCCATTTCTGAGATCAGGTCTGACAAGTCTTTCTCTGTTGCGTCCGACTTCAACAT
CTTCACAGCCACTTTGGTCACACGGTTGGGTTTGTCCTTGTCCAGCCCGATAGCCTCTGCCAACACCACC
TGCCCAAAGCAGCCCTCTCCCAGGGGTTTGCCTAAGACCAGTCTGTCCCGAGGCAGCTCCCAGCGAGGGT
CTTCGGGAAGCTCATACTCAGAGACCCCTGCTAGCATGGGAGTCCCACTGGAGGAGAGCCGTGATGGCCG
AACCAGAAGAACCCCAGAGTTCATGGATGCACTGGAGTCAGCAGACACTGTTACCTGTCTGCGCAGAGGG
ATGCTCTTGGCCAGCTTGTGCACAGCCATCTGGCTGTGGAAGTCACTCTTCTTGGTACCACTCTTCATCT
TGGAATTCCCAGCACTACCAGCACTACCAGCACTATCTGCTCCCGCGCTGTCTTTCCCTTTTGATTTTAT
ACATCCCAT
