Features (pLannotate 1.2.2; 22 found; start..end, strand, type, name):
     13..40      +  repeat_region  AAV2 ITR (fragment): inverted terminal repeat of adeno-associated virus serotype 2 inverted
     69..96      +  repeat_region  AAV2 ITR (fragment): inverted terminal repeat of adeno-associated virus serotype 2 inverted
    146..593     +  promoter       hSyn promoter: human synapsin I promoter; confers neuron-specific expression (Kügler et al., 2003)
    612..645     +  protein_bind   lox2272: Cre-mediated recombination occurs in the 8-bp core sequence (GGATACTT). lox2272 sites are compatible with each other, but incompatible with loxP or loxN sites (Lee and Saito, 1988). Cre recombinase
    646..695     -  intron         β-globin intron (fragment): internally truncated intron from human β-globin
    696..729     +  protein_bind   loxP: Cre-mediated recombination occurs in the 8-bp core sequence (GCATACAT). Cre recombinase
    799..2292    -  CDS            CRY2 (fragment): CRY2_ARATH - Also known as PHH1 From Arabidopsis thaliana (Mouse-ear cress).
   2302..3576    -  CDS            FGFR1 (fragment): FGFR1_HUMAN - Also known as BFGFR, CEK, FGFBR, FLG, FLT2, HBGFR. Experimental evidence at protein level: Swiss-Prot protein existence level 1. Tyrosine-protein kinase that acts as cell-surface receptor for fibroblast growth factors and plays an essential role in the regulation of embryonic development, cell proliferation, differentiation and migration. Required for normal mesoderm patterning and correct axial organization during embryonic development, normal skeletogenesis and normal development of the gonadotropin-releasing hormone (GnRH) neuronal system. Phosphorylates PLCG1, FRS2, GAB1 and
   3662..3695    -  protein_bind   lox2272: Cre-mediated recombination occurs in the 8-bp core sequence (GGATACTT). lox2272 sites are compatible with each other, but incompatible with loxP or loxN sites (Lee and Saito, 1988). Cre recombinase
   3696..3745    -  intron         β-globin intron (fragment): internally truncated intron from human β-globin
   3746..3779    -  protein_bind   loxP: Cre-mediated recombination occurs in the 8-bp core sequence (GCATACAT). Cre recombinase
   3780..3804    +  misc_feature   MCS (fragment): pBluescript multiple cloning site
   3804..4392    +  misc_feature   WPRE: woodchuck hepatitis virus posttranscriptional regulatory element
   4424..4900    +  polyA_signal   hGH poly(A) signal: human growth hormone polyadenylation signal
   4940..5080    +  repeat_region  AAV2 ITR: inverted terminal repeat of adeno-associated virus serotype 2 inverted
   5085..5136    -  misc_feature   bom (fragment): basis of mobility region from pBR322
   5155..5610    +  rep_origin     f1 ori (sequence partly withheld): f1 bacteriophage origin of replication; arrow indicates direction of (+) strand synthesis
   5611..5660    -  misc_feature   bom (fragment): basis of mobility region from pBR322
   5762..5797    -  CDS            rop (fragment): Rop protein, which maintains plasmids at low copy number; rop
   5892..5996    +  promoter       AmpR promoter: bla
   5997..6857    +  CDS            AmpR: β-lactamase; bla; confers resistance to ampicillin, carbenicillin, and related antibiotics
   7028..7616    +  rep_origin     ori: high-copy-number ColE1/pMB1/pBR322/pUC origin of replication
>Addgene plasmid #250235 | AAV-hSyn-DIO-optoFGFR1-HA | addgene full sequence | sequence record 497739 | Addgene NGS Result
TCCTGCAGGCAGCTGCGCGCTCGCTCGCTCACTGAGGCCGCCCGGGCGTCGGGCGACCTTTGGTCGCCCG
GCCTCAGTGAGCGAGCGAGCGCGCAGAGAGGGAGTGGCCAACTCCATCACTAGGGGTTCCTGCGGCCGCA
CGCGTAGTGCAAGTGGGTTTTAGGACCAGGATGAGGCGGGGTGGGGGTGCCTACCTGACGACCGACCCCG
ACCCACTGGACAAGCACCCAACCCCCATTCCCCAAATTGCGCATCCCCTATCAGAGAGGGGGAGGGGAAA
CAGGATGCGGCGAGGCGCGTGCGCACTGCCAGCTTCAGCACCGCGGACAGTGCCTTCGCCCCCGCCTGGC
GGCGCGCGCCACCGCCGCCTCAGCACTGAAGGCGCGCTGACGTCACTCGCCGGTCCCCCGCAAACTCCCC
TTCCCGGCCACCTTGGTCGCGTCCGCGCCGCCGCCGGCCCAGCCGGACCGCACCACGCGAGGCGCGAGAT
AGGGGGGCACGGGCGCGACCATCTGCGCTGCGGCGCCGGCGACTCAGCGCTGCCTCAGTCTGCGGTGGGC
AGCGGAGGAGTCGTGTCGTGCCTGAGAGCGCAGTCTAGAGTCGACTCCGGAATAACTTCGTATAGGATAC
TTTATACGAAGTTATGCAGAATGGTAGCTGGATTGTAGCTGCTATTAGCAATATGAAACCTCTTAATAAC
TTCGTATAGCATACATTATACGAAGTTATGGGCGGCCGCGGCGCGCCTTAAGCATAATCTGGAACATCAT
ATGGATATACCGGTGGGCTGCCGCTGCCGGCAGCACCGATCATAATCTGCGCCTCCCGAGTGCGAGAGAT
CGCTTTAGCCAGCAGCTCGCGTGCTGTATCTATATCAACTATAGGCTTAGCGTAATTGGTGCCCAGCTCC
ACCCCGCTTGCCTTGAGCACTGTCAGTGGTGCGTCCCAAGGATGGTGAATCCACTCCGTAGGAAGTCGGG
CCAGCTCGGGGAGCCACTGTCGAATATACTCTCCTTCGGGATCATACTTAGCTCCCTGCAAGGCCGGATT
GTCCAACCTGTCCAACTCATGGCCGTCAGGAATTGACCCGCTAATATATTGCCATCCCAGAATGTCACAC
TCCAAGTCGGCGTCGAGAAGGGTATCCCAAAAGTACTTCATTCCCCATTTCCAAGGCAGGAGCAGAAACT
TGACAGCAAATGAGGACACGATTACCCGGATGCGGTTGTGCATCCAGCCTGTAGCCCAGAGCTCTCTCAT
GCCAGCATCCACGAGTGGGTACCCTGTCCTTCCCTGTCTCCATGCCTTGAATTTGTCGACATCGGCGTCC
CAGGGGAAGAACCTGAGGTGGGACAACAGACTCTGCTCGTGTGTGAATGGAAAGTTGAAACATATATACC
GGGAGTATTCCCGAAGTCCGATCCCTCGCAGGAACAGATCGGCGCTTTCGGCGCCTTCGCTGTTTTTATC
GCGAGCCCAGATAATCTGTTTCATCCGAGCGCACTGAAATACATGGCGGACAGAAATCTCGCCAAAATGG
AGATATGGAGAGAGCAAGCTAGTTGAGTTACCTACCACTTTCTTGGAGTTCTTCGCGTAGTCAATCAGTT
GTTTTTCGATGAACTCGTTAAGCAGCTTGTCGGCATTAGACCAGCCGGGGCTCCAGGCTCTAGTGAGAAG
TGCATTGCTTGGCTTTTCTGCTTCATTTTCCAGACCGAGTTCCTCGATGGAGCAGGCCCAGATGGCCTCT
GCAGCAGCAGTAATCGGCATCAGTCTCCAGGGAGGGGGCAACATAACGGACTCTATTGACATATCCAAAC
ATTTCTTCCAGTAACTGTTGAAGGAGGTGAACGGTTTCCCTTTCTCGCAATAGATCTCCCATGGCTCGTA
CAGAAGGTCCCCGTTGTAGCTCTGCACACTGATCCCCCGTTCCACCAGCTTCTCCTTCACAGTGTGGTCG
CGCACCAGACTAACTGGATCGTACAGGTGGTTAAACACGACTTTCGTTGCGCCGGTCACCCTGATGCAGT
CGAGGATGGCAGAGATGGTATTGTGTGTCTTGATCAGGGTAAGATCACTGCCCAGTGCTTTCAGTGACTG
GCTAAGATGGGCCAGACTTTGCTTCATCCACCACCTAGAGGCCCTTCCGGGATAAAACTGGCCTTCTTCT
TCAGGACACCAAATGAAAACGGGGAAGACGGAACCCTCGTGGGCCGCGGCGGCGAGCGCGGGATTATCTT
CTATTCTCAAATCTCTCCGAAACCAGACGATGGTCTTTTTGTCCATCTTCATGGGATCCGCGCGGCGTTT
GAGTCCGCCATTGGCAAGCTGGGCTGGGTGTCGGGGCAGGCAGGGCTCCTCGGGCAGCGGCTCATGAGAG
AAGACGGAATCCTCCCCTGAGGAGCACGTAGAGCTCCGGGTGTCGGGAAAGCTGGGGGAGTACTGGTCCA
GGGGCATGGACAGGTCCAGGTACTCCTGGTTGGAGGTCAAGGCCACGATGCGGTCCAGGTCTTCCACCAG
CTGCTTGAAGGTGGGTCTCTGTGAGGGCACTGCATGCCAGCAGTCCCGCATCATCATGTACAGCTCGTTG
GTGCAGTTACTGGGCTTGTCCATGCGGTGACCCTCCTTCAGCAGCTTGAAAAGTTCCTCCACAGGCACAC
CGGGGTATGGGGAGCCGCCCAGAGTGAAGATCTCCCACAGGAGCACCCCGAAAGACCACACATCACTCTG
GTGGGTGTAGATCCGGTCAAATAATGCCTCGGGTGCCATCCACTTCACAGGCAGTCGGCCGTTGGTTGTC
TTTTTATAGTAGTCGATGTGGTGAATGTCCCGTGCGAGGCCAAAGTCTGCTATCTTCATCACATTGTCCT
CTGTCACCAGGACATTCCTGGCTGCCAGGTCTCGGTGTATGCACTTCTTGGAGGCCAGATACTCCATGCC
TCGGGCCACCTGGTAGGCGCAGGACACCAGGTCCTTGGAGGAGAGCTGCTCCTCTGGGTTGTGGCTGGGG
TTGTAGCAGTATTCCAGCCCTGGGGGCCTCCGGGCCTGCAGGTACTCCCGCAGGTTGCCCTTGGAGGCAT
ACTCCACGATGACATACAAGGGACCATCCTGCGTGCAGGCCCCCAGCAGGTTGATGATATTCTTATGCTT
CCCGATCATCTTCATCATCTCCATTTCTGAGATCAGGTCTGACAAGTCTTTCTCTGTTGCGTCCGACTTC
AACATCTTCACAGCCACTTTGGTCACACGGTTGGGTTTGTCCTTGTCCAGCCCGATAGCCTCTGCCAACA
CCACCTGCCCAAAGCAGCCCTCTCCCAGGGGTTTGCCTAAGACCAGTCTGTCCCGAGGCAGCTCCCAGCG
AGGGTCTTCGGGAAGCTCATACTCAGAGACCCCTGCTAGCATGGGAGTCCCACTGGAGGAGAGCCGTGAT
GGCCGAACCAGAAGAACCCCAGAGTTCATGGATGCACTGGAGTCAGCAGACACTGTTACCTGTCTGCGCA
GAGGGATGCTCTTGGCCAGCTTGTGCACAGCCATCTGGCTGTGGAAGTCACTCTTCTTGGTACCACTCTT
CATCTTGGAATTCCCAGCACTACCAGCACTACCAGCACTATCTGCTCCCGCGCTGTCTTTCCCTTTTGAT
TTTATACATCCCATGGTGGCCATAACTTCGTATAAAGTATCCTATACGAAGTTATTTGCCTTAACCCAGA
AATTATCACTGTTATTCTTTAGAATGGTGCAAAGAATAACTTCGTATAATGTATGCTATACGAAGTTATG
AATTCGATATCAAGCTTATCGATAATCAACCTCTGGATTACAAAATTTGTGAAAGATTGACTGGTATTCT
TAACTATGTTGCTCCTTTTACGCTATGTGGATACGCTGCTTTAATGCCTTTGTATCATGCTATTGCTTCC
CGTATGGCTTTCATTTTCTCCTCCTTGTATAAATCCTGGTTGCTGTCTCTTTATGAGGAGTTGTGGCCCG
TTGTCAGGCAACGTGGCGTGGTGTGCACTGTGTTTGCTGACGCAACCCCCACTGGTTGGGGCATTGCCAC
CACCTGTCAGCTCCTTTCCGGGACTTTCGCTTTCCCCCTCCCTATTGCCACGGCGGAACTCATCGCCGCC
TGCCTTGCCCGCTGCTGGACAGGGGCTCGGCTGTTGGGCACTGACAATTCCGTGGTGTTGTCGGGGAAAT
CATCGTCCTTTCCTTGGCTGCTCGCCTATGTTGCCACCTGGATTCTGCGCGGGACGTCCTTCTGCTACGT
CCCTTCGGCCCTCAATCCAGCGGACCTTCCTTCCCGCGGCCTGCTGCCGGCTCTGCGGCCTCTTCCGCGT
CTTCGCCTTCGCCCTCAGACGAGTCGGATCTCCCTTTGGGCCGCCTCCCCGCATCGATACCGAGCGCTGC
TCGAGAGATCTACGGGTGGCATCCCTGTGACCCCTCCCCAGTGCCTCTCCTGGCCCTGGAAGTTGCCACT
CCAGTGCCCACCAGCCTTGTCCTAATAAAATTAAGTTGCATCATTTTGTCTGACTAGGTGTCCTTCTATA
ATATTATGGGGTGGAGGGGGGTGGTATGGAGCAAGGGGCAAGTTGGGAAGACAACCTGTAGGGCCTGCGG
GGTCTATTGGGAACCAAGCTGGAGTGCAGTGGCACAATCTTGGCTCACTGCAATCTCCGCCTCCTGGGTT
CAAGCGATTCTCCTGCCTCAGCCTCCCGAGTTGTTGGGATTCCAGGCATGCATGACCAGGCTCAGCTAAT
TTTTGTTTTTTTGGTAGAGACGGGGTTTCACCATATTGGCCAGGCTGGTCTCCAACTCCTAATCTCAGGT
GATCTACCCACCTTGGCCTCCCAAATTGCTGGGATTACAGGCGTGAACCACTGCTCCCTTCCCTGTCCTT
CTGATTTTGTAGGTAACCACGTGCGGACCGAGCGGCCGCAGGAACCCCTAGTGATGGAGTTGGCCACTCC
CTCTCTGCGCGCTCGCTCGCTCACTGAGGCCGGGCGACCAAAGGTCGCCCGACGCCCGGGCTTTGCCCGG
GCGGCCTCAGTGAGCGAGCGAGCGCGCAGCTGCCTGCAGGGGCGCCTGATGCGGTATTTTCTCCTTACGC
ATCTGTGCGGTATTTCACACCGCATA
[95 nt withheld, positions 5137-5231]
T
[46 nt withheld, positions 5233-5278]
C
[141 nt withheld, positions 5280-5420]
CCTTTGACGTTGGAGTCCACGTTCTTT
[37 nt withheld, positions 5448-5484]
ACTCTATCTCGGGCTATTCTTTTGATTTATAAGGGATTTTGCCGATTTCGGTCTATTGGTTAAAAAATGA
GCTGATTTAACAAAAATTTAACGCGAATTTTAACAAAATATTAACGTTTACAATTTTATGGTGCACTCTC
AGTACAATCTGCTCTGATGCCGCATAGTTAAGCCAGCCCCGACACCCGCCAACACCCGCTGACGCGCCCT
GACGGGCTTGTCTGCTCCCGGCATCCGCTTACAGACAAGCTGTGACCGTCTCCGGGAGCTGCATGTGTCA
GAGGTTTTCACCGTCATCACCGAAACGCGCGAGACGAAAGGGCCTCGTGATACGCCTATTTTTATAGGTT
AATGTCATGATAATAATGGTTTCTTAGACGTCAGGTGGCACTTTTCGGGGAAATGTGCGCGGAACCCCTA
TTTGTTTATTTTTCTAAATACATTCAAATATGTATCCGCTCATGAGACAATAACCCTGATAAATGCTTCA
ATAATATTGAAAAAGGAAGAGTATGAGTATTCAACATTTCCGTGTCGCCCTTATTCCCTTTTTTGCGGCA
TTTTGCCTTCCTGTTTTTGCTCACCCAGAAACGCTGGTGAAAGTAAAAGATGCTGAAGATCAGTTGGGTG
CACGAGTGGGTTACATCGAACTGGATCTCAACAGCGGTAAGATCCTTGAGAGTTTTCGCCCCGAAGAACG
TTTTCCAATGATGAGCACTTTTAAAGTTCTGCTATGTGGCGCGGTATTATCCCGTATTGACGCCGGGCAA
GAGCAACTCGGTCGCCGCATACACTATTCTCAGAATGACTTGGTTGAGTACTCACCAGTCACAGAAAAGC
ATCTTACGGATGGCATGACAGTAAGAGAATTATGCAGTGCTGCCATAACCATGAGTGATAACACTGCGGC
CAACTTACTTCTGACAACGATCGGAGGACCGAAGGAGCTAACCGCTTTTTTGCACAACATGGGGGATCAT
GTAACTCGCCTTGATCGTTGGGAACCGGAGCTGAATGAAGCCATACCAAACGACGAGCGTGACACCACGA
TGCCTGTAGCAATGGCAACAACGTTGCGCAAACTATTAACTGGCGAACTACTTACTCTAGCTTCCCGGCA
ACAATTAATAGACTGGATGGAGGCGGATAAAGTTGCAGGACCACTTCTGCGCTCGGCCCTTCCGGCTGGC
TGGTTTATTGCTGATAAATCTGGAGCCGGTGAGCGTGGGTCTCGCGGTATCATTGCAGCACTGGGGCCAG
ATGGTAAGCCCTCCCGTATCGTAGTTATCTACACGACGGGGAGTCAGGCAACTATGGATGAACGAAATAG
ACAGATCGCTGAGATAGGTGCCTCACTGATTAAGCATTGGTAACTGTCAGACCAAGTTTACTCATATATA
CTTTAGATTGATTTAAAACTTCATTTTTAATTTAAAAGGATCTAGGTGAAGATCCTTTTTGATAATCTCA
TGACCAAAATCCCTTAACGTGAGTTTTCGTTCCACTGAGCGTCAGACCCCGTAGAAAAGATCAAAGGATC
TTCTTGAGATCCTTTTTTTCTGCGCGTAATCTGCTGCTTGCAAACAAAAAAACCACCGCTACCAGCGGTG
GTTTGTTTGCCGGATCAAGAGCTACCAACTCTTTTTCCGAAGGTAACTGGCTTCAGCAGAGCGCAGATAC
CAAATACTGTTCTTCTAGTGTAGCCGTAGTTAGGCCACCACTTCAAGAACTCTGTAGCACCGCCTACATA
CCTCGCTCTGCTAATCCTGTTACCAGTGGCTGCTGCCAGTGGCGATAAGTCGTGTCTTACCGGGTTGGAC
TCAAGACGATAGTTACCGGATAAGGCGCAGCGGTCGGGCTGAACGGGGGGTTCGTGCACACAGCCCAGCT
TGGAGCGAACGACCTACACCGAACTGAGATACCTACAGCGTGAGCTATGAGAAAGCGCCACGCTTCCCGA
AGGGAGAAAGGCGGACAGGTATCCGGTAAGCGGCAGGGTCGGAACAGGAGAGCGCACGAGGGAGCTTCCA
GGGGGAAACGCCTGGTATCTTTATAGTCCTGTCGGGTTTCGCCACCTCTGACTTGAGCGTCGATTTTTGT
GATGCTCGTCAGGGGGGCGGAGCCTATGGAAAAACGCCAGCAACGCGGCCTTTTTACGGTTCCTGGCCTT
TTGCTGGCCTTTTGCTCACATG
